>Addgene plasmid #92403 | pEHIShqprtK139A | addgene full sequence | sequence record 190228 | Addgene NGS Result
ATCCGGATATAGTTCCTCCTTTCAGCAAAAAACCCCTCAAGACCCGTTTAGAGGCCCCAAGGGGTTATGC
TAGTTATTGCTCAGCGGTGGCAGCAGCCAACTCAGCTTCCTTTCGGGCTTTGTTAGCAGCCGGATCTCAG
TGGTGGTGGTGGTGGTGCTCGAGTGCGGCCGCAAGCTTGTCGACGGAGCTCGAATTCGGATCCTAGTGGA
TTTTGGGCACTGGAGCCACCTCTTTGGCAAACAGCTTGAGGGAGAAATCAAGGGCTGGGGCCGCCTGGGT
CAGCATCCCCATGGAGATGACGTCTATGTGCGGCCCGCAGAACTGGGGGAGGTTGTCCAGGGTGATGCCC
CCACTGGCTTCCACAGCCACACTCGGGAACTGGGCCTTCAGCACGGTGGCCGTGGGGTGCAGCTCCTCTG
GCTTGAAGTTGTCCAGCAGGACAAGGTCGGCACCAGCCTCAGCTGCCTGCACGGCCTCCTGCAGGCTGCT
GCATTCCACTTCCACCTTCAGAGCGAAGTCAGCCGCCTGTCTGGCCGCCCGCACCGCCTTCTCCACGCCA
CCGGCGGCCACCACATGGTTATCCTTCACCATCACCAGCCCTCCCAGGTCGTAGCGGTGCGAGGCGGCCC
CGCCCACCAGGAGCCCATACTTCTCCACCAGCCGGAAGCCTGGCGTGGTCGCCCTCGTGCCTGCCACGTG
CCCAGTCCAGCCGGCCCCCCTGGCGGCCTCCACTGCAGCGGCGGCAGCACTGGCAATGCCACTGCAGCGG
GCCAGCGTGTTGAGGGCCACCCGTTCCCCCAGCAGCAGGCAGTGGGCAGGGCCCCGGACCTCGGCCACTC
TGGCCACCGGCACCAGCTTCGATCCCTCGGGGAGGAACCAGGAGACTTGGCAGTTGAGTTGGGTAAATAT
GGCATCGAAGAAAGGCTGCCCTGCCAGTACCCCAGGGGATTTGGCCCACAGCGCCGCCTGCGAGGGGCCT
GCCCCGCTGACCAAGGCTGCGTAGTTGAGCCCTGGGCAGTCCTCTCGGAGCCAGCTGTCCACCAGGGCTG
CCAGGGTGACGGGCGGCAGCAGCAGCGCCAGGCCTTCAGCGTTCATGGCGCCCTGAAAATACAGGTTTTC
GGTCGTTGGGATATCGTAATCGTGATGGTGATGGTGATGGTAGTACGACATATGTATATCTCCTTCTTAA
AGTTAAACAAAATTATTTCTAGAGGGGAATTGTTATCCGCTCACAATTCCCCTATAGTGAGTCGTATTAA
TTTCGCGGGATCGAGATCGATCTCGATCCTCTACGCCGGACGCATCGTGGCCGGCATCACCGGCGCCACA
GGTGCGGTTGCTGGCGCCTATATCGCCGACATCACCGATGGGGAAGATCGGGCTCGCCACTTCGGGCTCA
TGAGCGCTTGTTTCGGCGTGGGTATGGTGGCAGGCCCCGTGGCCGGGGGACTGTTGGGCGCCATCTCCTT
GCATGCACCATTCCTTGCGGCGGCGGTGCTCAACGGCCTCAACCTACTACTGGGCTGCTTCCTAATGCAG
GAGTCGCATAAGGGAGAGCGTCGAGATCCCGGACACCATCGAATGGCGCAAAACCTTTCGCGGTATGGCA
TGATAGCGCCCGGAAGAGAGTCAATTCAGGGTGGTGAATGTGAAACCAGTAACGTTATACGATGTCGCAG
AGTATGCCGGTGTCTCTTATCAGACCGTTTCCCGCGTGGTGAACCAGGCCAGCCACGTTTCTGCGAAAAC
GCGGGAAAAAGTGGAAGCGGCGATGGCGGAGCTGAATTACATTCCCAACCGCGTGGCACAACAACTGGCG
GGCAAACAGTCGTTGCTGATTGGCGTTGCCACCTCCAGTCTGGCCCTGCACGCGCCGTCGCAAATTGTCG
CGGCGATTAAATCTCGCGCCGATCAACTGGGTGCCAGCGTGGTGGTGTCGATGGTAGAACGAAGCGGCGT
CGAAGCCTGTAAAGCGGCGGTGCACAATCTTCTCGCGCAACGCGTCAGTGGGCTGATCATTAACTATCCG
CTGGATGACCAGGATGCCATTGCTGTGGAAGCTGCCTGCACTAATGTTCCGGCGTTATTTCTTGATGTCT
CTGACCAGACACCCATCAACAGTATTATTTTCTCCCATGAAGACGGTACGCGACTGGGCGTGGAGCATCT
GGTCGCATTGGGTCACCAGCAAATCGCGCTGTTAGCGGGCCCATTAAGTTCTGTCTCGGCGCGTCTGCGT
CTGGCTGGCTGGCATAAATATCTCACTCGCAATCAAATTCAGCCGATAGCGGAACGGGAAGGCGACTGGA
GTGCCATGTCCGGTTTTCAACAAACCATGCAAATGCTGAATGAGGGCATCGTTCCCACTGCGATGCTGGT
TGCCAACGATCAGATGGCGCTGGGCGCAATGCGCGCCATTACCGAGTCCGGGCTGCGCGTTGGTGCGGAC
ATCTCGGTAGTGGGATACGACGATACCGAAGACAGCTCATGTTATATCCCGCCGTTAACCACCATCAAAC
AGGATTTTCGCCTGCTGGGGCAAACCAGCGTGGACCGCTTGCTGCAACTCTCTCAGGGCCAGGCGGTGAA
GGGCAATCAGCTGTTGCCCGTCTCACTGGTGAAAAGAAAAACCACCCTGGCGCCCAATACGCAAACCGCC
TCTCCCCGCGCGTTGGCCGATTCATTAATGCAGCTGGCACGACAGGTTTCCCGACTGGAAAGCGGGCAGT
GAGCGCAACGCAATTAATGTAAGTTAGCTCACTCATTAGGCACCGGGATCTCGACCGATGCCCTTGAGAG
CCTTCAACCCAGTCAGCTCCTTCCGGTGGGCGCGGGGCATGACTATCGTCGCCGCACTTATGACTGTCTT
CTTTATCATGCAACTCGTAGGACAGGTGCCGGCAGCGCTCTGGGTCATTTTCGGCGAGGACCGCTTTCGC
TGGAGCGCGACGATGATCGGCCTGTCGCTTGCGGTATTCGGAATCTTGCACGCCCTCGCTCAAGCCTTCG
TCACTGGTCCCGCCACCAAACGTTTCGGCGAGAAGCAGGCCATTATCGCCGGCATGGCGGCCCCACGGGT
GCGCATGATCGTGCTCCTGTCGTTGAGGACCCGGCTAGGCTGGCGGGGTTGCCTTACTGGTTAGCAGAAT
GAATCACCGATACGCGAGCGAACGTGAAGCGACTGCTGCTGCAAAACGTCTGCGACCTGAGCAACAACAT
GAATGGTCTTCGGTTTCCGTGTTTCGTAAAGTCTGGAAACGCGGAAGTCAGCGCCCTGCACCATTATGTT
CCGGATCTGCATCGCAGGATGCTGCTGGCTACCCTGTGGAACACCTACATCTGTATTAACGAAGCGCTGG
CATTGACCCTGAGTGATTTTTCTCTGGTCCCGCCGCATCCATACCGCCAGTTGTTTACCCTCACAACGTT
CCAGTAACCGGGCATGTTCATCATCAGTAACCCGTATCGTGAGCATCCTCTCTCGTTTCATCGGTATCAT
TACCCCCATGAACAGAAATCCCCCTTACACGGAGGCATCAGTGACCAAACAGGAAAAAACCGCCCTTAAC
ATGGCCCGCTTTATCAGAAGCCAGACATTAACGCTTCTGGAGAAACTCAACGAGCTGGACGCGGATGAAC
AGGCAGACATCTGTGAATCGCTTCACGACCACGCTGATGAGCTTTACCGCAGCTGCCTCGCGCGTTTCGG
TGATGACGGTGAAAACCTCTGACACATGCAGCTCCCGGAGACGGTCACAGCTTGTCTGTAAGCGGATGCC
GGGAGCAGACAAGCCCGTCAGGGCGCGTCAGCGGGTGTTGGCGGGTGTCGGGGCGCAGCCATGACCCAGT
CACGTAGCGATAGCGGAGTGTATACTGGCTTAACTATGCGGCATCAGAGCAGATTGTACTGAGAGTGCAC
CATTGCGGTGTGAAATACCGCACAGATGCGTAAGGAGAAAATACCGCATCAGGCGCTCTTCCGCTTCCTC
GCTCACTGACTCGCTGCGCTCGGTCGTTCGGCTGCGGCGAGCGGTATCAGCTCACTCAAAGGCGGTAATA
CGGTTATCCACAGAATCAGGGGATAACGCAGGAAAGAACATGTGAGCAAAAGGCCAGCAAAAGGCCAGGA
ACCGTAAAAAGGCCGCGTTGCTGGCGTTTTTCCATAGGCTCCGCCCCCCTGACGAGCATCACAAAAATCG
ACGCTCAAGTCAGAGGTGGCGAAACCCGACAGGACTATAAAGATACCAGGCGTTTCCCCCTGGAAGCTCC
CTCGTGCGCTCTCCTGTTCCGACCCTGCCGCTTACCGGATACCTGTCCGCCTTTCTCCCTTCGGGAAGCG
TGGCGCTTTCTCATAGCTCACGCTGTAGGTATCTCAGTTCGGTGTAGGTCGTTCGCTCCAAGCTGGGCTG
TGTGCACGAACCCCCCGTTCAGCCCGACCGCTGCGCCTTATCCGGTAACTATCGTCTTGAGTCCAACCCG
GTAAGACACGACTTATCGCCACTGGCAGCAGCCACTGGTAACAGGATTAGCAGAGCGAGGTATGTAGGCG
GTGCTACAGAGTTCTTGAAGTGGTGGCCTAACTACGGCTACACTAGAAGGACAGTATTTGGTATCTGCGC
TCTGCTGAAGCCAGTTACCTTCGGAAAAAGAGTTGGTAGCTCTTGATCCGGCAAACAAACCACCGCTGGT
AGCGGTGGTTTTTTTGTTTGCAAGCAGCAGATTACGCGCAGAAAAAAAGGATCTCAAGAAGATCCTTTGA
TCTTTTCTACGGGGTCTGACGCTCAGTGGAACGAAAACTCACGTTAAGGGATTTTGGTCATGAACAATAA
AACTGTCTGCTTACATAAACAGTAATACAAGGGGTGTTATGAGCCATATTCAACGGGAAACGTCTTGCTC
TAGGCCGCGATTAAATTCCAACATGGATGCTGATTTATATGGGTATAAATGGGCTCGCGATAATGTCGGG
CAATCAGGTGCGACAATCTATCGATTGTATGGGAAGCCCGATGCGCCAGAGTTGTTTCTGAAACATGGCA
AAGGTAGCGTTGCCAATGATGTTACAGATGAGATGGTCAGACTAAACTGGCTGACGGAATTTATGCCTCT
TCCGACCATCAAGCATTTTATCCGTACTCCTGATGATGCATGGTTACTCACCACTGCGATCCCCGGGAAA
ACAGCATTCCAGGTATTAGAAGAATATCCTGATTCAGGTGAAAATATTGTTGATGCGCTGGCAGTGTTCC
TGCGCCGGTTGCATTCGATTCCTGTTTGTAATTGTCCTTTTAACAGCGATCGCGTATTTCGTCTCGCTCA
GGCGCAATCACGAATGAATAACGGTTTGGTTGATGCGAGTGATTTTGATGACGAGCGTAATGGCTGGCCT
GTTGAACAAGTCTGGAAAGAAATGCATAAACTTTTGCCATTCTCACCGGATTCAGTCGTCACTCATGGTG
ATTTCTCACTTGATAACCTTATTTTTGACGAGGGGAAATTAATAGGTTGTATTGATGTTGGACGAGTCGG
AATCGCAGACCGATACCAGGATCTTGCCATCCTATGGAACTGCCTCGGTGAGTTTTCTCCTTCATTACAG
AAACGGCTTTTTCAAAAATATGGTATTGATAATCCTGATATGAATAAATTGCAGTTTCATTTGATGCTCG
ATGAGTTTTTCTAAGAATTAATTCATGAGCGGATACATATTTGAATGTATTTAGAAAAATAAACAAATAG
GGGTTCCGCGCACATTTCCCCGAAAAGTGCCACCTAAATTGTAAGCGTTAATATTTTGTTAAAATTCGCG
TTAAATTTTTGTTAAATCAGCTCATTTTTTAACCAATAGGCCGAAATCGGCAAAATCCCTTATAAATCAA
AAGAATAGACCGAGATAGGGT
[37 nt withheld, positions 5902-5938]
AAAGAACGTGGACTCCAACGTCAAAGG
[49 nt withheld, positions 5966-6014]
T
[91 nt withheld, positions 6016-6106]
G
[124 nt withheld, positions 6108-6231]
CCCATTCGCCA
Features (pLannotate 1.2.2; 21 found; start..end, strand, type, name):
     26..73      -  terminator     T7 terminator: transcription terminator for bacteriophage T7 RNA polymerase
     81..130     -  CDS            SET1 (fragment): solubility-enhancement tag derived from T7 phage gene 10B
    140..157     -  CDS            9xHis (fragment): 9xHis affinity tag
    206..1096    -  CDS            QPRT: NADC_HUMAN - Experimental evidence at protein level: Swiss-Prot protein existence level 1. Involved in the catabolism of quinolinic acid (QA). From Homo sapiens (Human).
   1100..1120    -  CDS            TEV site: tobacco etch virus (TEV) protease recognition and cleavage site
   1142..1161    -  CDS            8xHis (fragment): 8xHis affinity tag
   1179..1201    -  RBS            RBS: efficient ribosome binding site from bacteriophage T7 gene 10 (Olins and Rangwala, 1989)
   1216..1240    -  protein_bind   lac operator: The lac repressor binds to the lac operator to inhibit transcription in E. coli. This inhibition can be relieved by adding lactose or isopropyl-β-D-thiogalactopyranoside (IPTG). lac repressor encoded by lacI
   1241..1259    -  promoter       T7 promoter: promoter for bacteriophage T7 RNA polymerase
   1285..1564    +  CDS            TcR (fragment): tetracycline efflux protein; tet; confers resistance to tetracycline
   1572..1649    +  promoter       lacI promoter: lacI
   1650..2732    +  CDS            lacI: lac repressor; lacI; The lac repressor binds to the lac operator to inhibit transcription in E. coli. This inhibition can be relieved by adding lactose or isopropyl-β-D-thiogalactopyranoside (IPTG).
   2745..2766    +  protein_bind   CAP binding site: CAP binding activates transcription in the presence of cAMP. E. coli catabolite activator protein
   2781..3072    +  CDS            TcR (fragment): tetracycline efflux protein; tet; confers resistance to tetracycline
   3144..3524    -  CDS            YPB1_ECOLX: Protein predicted: Swiss-Prot protein existence level 4. From Escherichia coli.
   3541..3732    +  CDS            rop: Rop protein, which maintains plasmids at low copy number; rop
   3834..3973    +  misc_feature   bom: basis of mobility region from pBR322
   4159..4747    -  rep_origin     ori: high-copy-number ColE1/pMB1/pBR322/pUC origin of replication
   4869..5684    +  CDS            KanR: aminoglycoside phosphotransferase; aph(3')-Ia; confers resistance to kanamycin in bacteria or G418 (Geneticin®) in eukaryotes
   5693..5750    -  promoter       AmpR promoter (fragment): bla
   5803..6231    -  rep_origin     f1 ori (sequence partly withheld): f1 bacteriophage origin of replication; arrow indicates direction of (+) strand synthesis
