[The description below was written by a language model from this plasmid's Addgene catalogue record and pLannotate feature annotations shown in this document.]
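Description:
pEHIShqprtK139A is a bacterial expression plasmid built on the pEHISTEV backbone, a pET-style vector, and carries human quinolinate phosphoribosyltransferase (hQPRTase, gene QPRT) with a K139A point mutation. It is propagated in E. coli under kanamycin selection (aph(3')-Ia, KanR) and replicates from a ColE1/pBR322-type origin. The accompanying rop gene and bom region fit the low-copy status given in the record. An f1 origin is also present, along with short tetracycline-resistance gene fragments and an AmpR promoter fragment that appear to be non-functional remnants of the vector's ancestry.

The 894 bp insert sits downstream of a T7 promoter with an adjacent lac operator and the T7 gene 10 ribosome binding site, and transcription ends at a T7 terminator. The plasmid supplies its own lacI repressor, so expression is held off until induction and requires a host that provides T7 RNA polymerase, that is a (DE3) strain. The backbone adds an N-terminal 6xHis tag followed by a TEV protease site, which allows metal-affinity purification and subsequent tag removal. The insert was cloned by fusing NcoI and BspHI ends at the 5′ junction, which destroyed the site, with BamHI retained at the 3′ end. The feature table also shows a His-tag fragment and a short T7 gene 10-derived fragment downstream of the QPRT coding region; these are probably untranslated vector sequence, though the record does not confirm this.

The enzyme acts in quinolinic acid catabolism, and the associated work concerns its structural and kinetic characterization, so this mutant is presumably used to produce recombinant protein for testing the contribution of Lys139. The sequenced record (6,242 nt) is slightly shorter than the stated total size of 6,247 bp.
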