Addgene plasmid #92403: pEHIShqprtK139A
Purpose: hQPRTase harbouring K139A mutation
Depositing lab: Huanting Liu & James Naismith. Depositing organization: University of St. Andrews. Publication: Structural and kinetic characterization of quinolinate phosphoribosyltransferase (hQPRTase) from homo sapiens. Liu H, Woznica K, Catton G, Crawford A, Botting N, Naismith JH. J Mol Biol. 2007 Oct 26;373(3):755-63. Epub 2007 Aug 24. 10.1016/j.jmb.2007.08.043 PubMed 17868694.
Backbone
  Vector backbone: pEHISTEV
  Backbone manufacturer: Liu, H & Naismith, JH, University of St Andrews
  Backbone size w/o insert (bp): 5364
  Total vector size (bp): 6247
  Vector type: Bacterial Expression
Growth in bacteria
  Bacterial resistance: Kanamycin, 50 μg/mL
  Growth temperature: 37°C
  Growth strain: DH5alpha
  Growth instructions: Protein expression in (DE3) strain.
  Copy number: Low Copy
Gene/Insert
  Gene/Insert name: hQPRTase (alt name: hQPRT)
  Species: H. sapiens (human)
  Insert size (bp): 894
  Mutation: K139A
  Entrez Gene: QPRT (a.k.a. HEL-S-90n, QPRTase)
  Promoter: T7
  Tag / fusion protein: TEV cleacable 6xHis (N terminal on backbone)
  Cloning method: Restriction Enzyme; 5′ cloning site NcoI/BspHI (destroyed during cloning); 3′ cloning site BamHI (not destroyed)
  Sequencing primers: 5′ T7 promoter; 3′ T7 terminator
Resource information
  A portion of this plasmid was derived from a plasmid made by: original
Terms and licenses: Academic/Nonprofit Terms; Industry Terms: Not Available to Industry
How to cite: pEHIShqprtK139A was a gift from Huanting Liu & James Naismith (Addgene plasmid # 92403 ; http://n2t.net/addgene:92403 ; RRID:Addgene_92403)
